>Addgene plasmid #72364 | PX458_ZNF3_2 | depositor full sequence | sequence record 134647 | PX458_ZNF3_2 sequence 9289 bps
AAGCGAAGCGCGCGGCGGGCGGGAGTCGCTGCGACGCTGCCTTCGCCCCGTGCCCCGCTCCGCCGCCGCC
TCGCGCCGCCCGCCCCGGCTCTGACTGACCGCGTTACTCCCACAGGTGAGCGGGCGGGACGGCCCTTCTC
CTCCGGGCTGTAATTAGCTGAGCAAGAGGTAAGGGTTTAAGGGATGGTTGGTTGGTGGGGTATTAATGTT
TAATTACCTGGAGCACCTGCCTGAAATCACTTTTTTTCAGGTTGGACCGGTGCCACCATGGACTATAAGG
ACCACGACGGAGACTACAAGGATCATGATATTGATTACAAAGACGATGACGATAAGATGGCCCCAAAGAA
GAAGCGGAAGGTCGGTATCCACGGAGTCCCAGCAGCCGACAAGAAGTACAGCATCGGCCTGGACATCGGC
ACCAACTCTGTGGGCTGGGCCGTGATCACCGACGAGTACAAGGTGCCCAGCAAGAAATTCAAGGTGCTGG
GCAACACCGACCGGCACAGCATCAAGAAGAACCTGATCGGAGCCCTGCTGTTCGACAGCGGCGAAACAGC
CGAGGCCACCCGGCTGAAGAGAACCGCCAGAAGAAGATACACCAGACGGAAGAACCGGATCTGCTATCTG
CAAGAGATCTTCAGCAACGAGATGGCCAAGGTGGACGACAGCTTCTTCCACAGACTGGAAGAGTCCTTCC
TGGTGGAAGAGGATAAGAAGCACGAGCGGCACCCCATCTTCGGCAACATCGTGGACGAGGTGGCCTACCA
CGAGAAGTACCCCACCATCTACCACCTGAGAAAGAAACTGGTGGACAGCACCGACAAGGCCGACCTGCGG
CTGATCTATCTGGCCCTGGCCCACATGATCAAGTTCCGGGGCCACTTCCTGATCGAGGGCGACCTGAACC
CCGACAACAGCGACGTGGACAAGCTGTTCATCCAGCTGGTGCAGACCTACAACCAGCTGTTCGAGGAAAA
CCCCATCAACGCCAGCGGCGTGGACGCCAAGGCCATCCTGTCTGCCAGACTGAGCAAGAGCAGACGGCTG
GAAAATCTGATCGCCCAGCTGCCCGGCGAGAAGAAGAATGGCCTGTTCGGAAACCTGATTGCCCTGAGCC
TGGGCCTGACCCCCAACTTCAAGAGCAACTTCGACCTGGCCGAGGATGCCAAACTGCAGCTGAGCAAGGA
CACCTACGACGACGACCTGGACAACCTGCTGGCCCAGATCGGCGACCAGTACGCCGACCTGTTTCTGGCC
GCCAAGAACCTGTCCGACGCCATCCTGCTGAGCGACATCCTGAGAGTGAACACCGAGATCACCAAGGCCC
CCCTGAGCGCCTCTATGATCAAGAGATACGACGAGCACCACCAGGACCTGACCCTGCTGAAAGCTCTCGT
GCGGCAGCAGCTGCCTGAGAAGTACAAAGAGATTTTCTTCGACCAGAGCAAGAACGGCTACGCCGGCTAC
ATTGACGGCGGAGCCAGCCAGGAAGAGTTCTACAAGTTCATCAAGCCCATCCTGGAAAAGATGGACGGCA
CCGAGGAACTGCTCGTGAAGCTGAACAGAGAGGACCTGCTGCGGAAGCAGCGGACCTTCGACAACGGCAG
CATCCCCCACCAGATCCACCTGGGAGAGCTGCACGCCATTCTGCGGCGGCAGGAAGATTTTTACCCATTC
CTGAAGGACAACCGGGAAAAGATCGAGAAGATCCTGACCTTCCGCATCCCCTACTACGTGGGCCCTCTGG
CCAGGGGAAACAGCAGATTCGCCTGGATGACCAGAAAGAGCGAGGAAACCATCACCCCCTGGAACTTCGA
GGAAGTGGTGGACAAGGGCGCTTCCGCCCAGAGCTTCATCGAGCGGATGACCAACTTCGATAAGAACCTG
CCCAACGAGAAGGTGCTGCCCAAGCACAGCCTGCTGTACGAGTACTTCACCGTGTATAACGAGCTGACCA
AAGTGAAATACGTGACCGAGGGAATGAGAAAGCCCGCCTTCCTGAGCGGCGAGCAGAAAAAGGCCATCGT
GGACCTGCTGTTCAAGACCAACCGGAAAGTGACCGTGAAGCAGCTGAAAGAGGACTACTTCAAGAAAATC
GAGTGCTTCGACTCCGTGGAAATCTCCGGCGTGGAAGATCGGTTCAACGCCTCCCTGGGCACATACCACG
ATCTGCTGAAAATTATCAAGGACAAGGACTTCCTGGACAATGAGGAAAACGAGGACATTCTGGAAGATAT
CGTGCTGACCCTGACACTGTTTGAGGACAGAGAGATGATCGAGGAACGGCTGAAAACCTATGCCCACCTG
TTCGACGACAAAGTGATGAAGCAGCTGAAGCGGCGGAGATACACCGGCTGGGGCAGGCTGAGCCGGAAGC
TGATCAACGGCATCCGGGACAAGCAGTCCGGCAAGACAATCCTGGATTTCCTGAAGTCCGACGGCTTCGC
CAACAGAAACTTCATGCAGCTGATCCACGACGACAGCCTGACCTTTAAAGAGGACATCCAGAAAGCCCAG
GTGTCCGGCCAGGGCGATAGCCTGCACGAGCACATTGCCAATCTGGCCGGCAGCCCCGCCATTAAGAAGG
GCATCCTGCAGACAGTGAAGGTGGTGGACGAGCTCGTGAAAGTGATGGGCCGGCACAAGCCCGAGAACAT
CGTGATCGAAATGGCCAGAGAGAACCAGACCACCCAGAAGGGACAGAAGAACAGCCGCGAGAGAATGAAG
CGGATCGAAGAGGGCATCAAAGAGCTGGGCAGCCAGATCCTGAAAGAACACCCCGTGGAAAACACCCAGC
TGCAGAACGAGAAGCTGTACCTGTACTACCTGCAGAATGGGCGGGATATGTACGTGGACCAGGAACTGGA
CATCAACCGGCTGTCCGACTACGATGTGGACCATATCGTGCCTCAGAGCTTTCTGAAGGACGACTCCATC
GACAACAAGGTGCTGACCAGAAGCGACAAGAACCGGGGCAAGAGCGACAACGTGCCCTCCGAAGAGGTCG
TGAAGAAGATGAAGAACTACTGGCGGCAGCTGCTGAACGCCAAGCTGATTACCCAGAGAAAGTTCGACAA
TCTGACCAAGGCCGAGAGAGGCGGCCTGAGCGAACTGGATAAGGCCGGCTTCATCAAGAGACAGCTGGTG
GAAACCCGGCAGATCACAAAGCACGTGGCACAGATCCTGGACTCCCGGATGAACACTAAGTACGACGAGA
ATGACAAGCTGATCCGGGAAGTGAAAGTGATCACCCTGAAGTCCAAGCTGGTGTCCGATTTCCGGAAGGA
TTTCCAGTTTTACAAAGTGCGCGAGATCAACAACTACCACCACGCCCACGACGCCTACCTGAACGCCGTC
GTGGGAACCGCCCTGATCAAAAAGTACCCTAAGCTGGAAAGCGAGTTCGTGTACGGCGACTACAAGGTGT
ACGACGTGCGGAAGATGATCGCCAAGAGCGAGCAGGAAATCGGCAAGGCTACCGCCAAGTACTTCTTCTA
CAGCAACATCATGAACTTTTTCAAGACCGAGATTACCCTGGCCAACGGCGAGATCCGGAAGCGGCCTCTG
ATCGAGACAAACGGCGAAACCGGGGAGATCGTGTGGGATAAGGGCCGGGATTTTGCCACCGTGCGGAAAG
TGCTGAGCATGCCCCAAGTGAATATCGTGAAAAAGACCGAGGTGCAGACAGGCGGCTTCAGCAAAGAGTC
TATCCTGCCCAAGAGGAACAGCGATAAGCTGATCGCCAGAAAGAAGGACTGGGACCCTAAGAAGTACGGC
GGCTTCGACAGCCCCACCGTGGCCTATTCTGTGCTGGTGGTGGCCAAAGTGGAAAAGGGCAAGTCCAAGA
AACTGAAGAGTGTGAAAGAGCTGCTGGGGATCACCATCATGGAAAGAAGCAGCTTCGAGAAGAATCCCAT
CGACTTTCTGGAAGCCAAGGGCTACAAAGAAGTGAAAAAGGACCTGATCATCAAGCTGCCTAAGTACTCC
CTGTTCGAGCTGGAAAACGGCCGGAAGAGAATGCTGGCCTCTGCCGGCGAACTGCAGAAGGGAAACGAAC
TGGCCCTGCCCTCCAAATATGTGAACTTCCTGTACCTGGCCAGCCACTATGAGAAGCTGAAGGGCTCCCC
CGAGGATAATGAGCAGAAACAGCTGTTTGTGGAACAGCACAAGCACTACCTGGACGAGATCATCGAGCAG
ATCAGCGAGTTCTCCAAGAGAGTGATCCTGGCCGACGCTAATCTGGACAAAGTGCTGTCCGCCTACAACA
AGCACCGGGATAAGCCCATCAGAGAGCAGGCCGAGAATATCATCCACCTGTTTACCCTGACCAATCTGGG
AGCCCCTGCCGCCTTCAAGTACTTTGACACCACCATCGACCGGAAGAGGTACACCAGCACCAAAGAGGTG
CTGGACGCCACCCTGATCCACCAGAGCATCACCGGCCTGTACGAGACACGGATCGACCTGTCTCAGCTGG
GAGGCGACAAAAGGCCGGCGGCCACGAAAAAGGCCGGCCAGGCAAAAAAGAAAAAGGAATTCGGCAGTGG
AGAGGGCAGAGGAAGTCTGCTAACATGCGGTGACGTCGAGGAGAATCCTGGCCCAGTGAGCAAGGGCGAG
GAGCTGTTCACCGGGGTGGTGCCCATCCTGGTCGAGCTGGACGGCGACGTAAACGGCCACAAGTTCAGCG
TGTCCGGCGAGGGCGAGGGCGATGCCACCTACGGCAAGCTGACCCTGAAGTTCATCTGCACCACCGGCAA
GCTGCCCGTGCCCTGGCCCACCCTCGTGACCACCCTGACCTACGGCGTGCAGTGCTTCAGCCGCTACCCC
GACCACATGAAGCAGCACGACTTCTTCAAGTCCGCCATGCCCGAAGGCTACGTCCAGGAGCGCACCATCT
TCTTCAAGGACGACGGCAACTACAAGACCCGCGCCGAGGTGAAGTTCGAGGGCGACACCCTGGTGAACCG
CATCGAGCTGAAGGGCATCGACTTCAAGGAGGACGGCAACATCCTGGGGCACAAGCTGGAGTACAACTAC
AACAGCCACAACGTCTATATCATGGCCGACAAGCAGAAGAACGGCATCAAGGTGAACTTCAAGATCCGCC
ACAACATCGAGGACGGCAGCGTGCAGCTCGCCGACCACTACCAGCAGAACACCCCCATCGGCGACGGCCC
CGTGCTGCTGCCCGACAACCACTACCTGAGCACCCAGTCCGCCCTGAGCAAAGACCCCAACGAGAAGCGC
GATCACATGGTCCTGCTGGAGTTCGTGACCGCCGCCGGGATCACTCTCGGCATGGACGAGCTGTACAAGG
AATTCTAACTAGAGCTCGCTGATCAGCCTCGACTGTGCCTTCTAGTTGCCAGCCATCTGTTGTTTGCCCC
TCCCCCGTGCCTTCCTTGACCCTGGAAGGTGCCACTCCCACTGTCCTTTCCTAATAAAATGAGGAAATTG
CATCGCATTGTCTGAGTAGGTGTCATTCTATTCTGGGGGGTGGGGTGGGGCAGGACAGCAAGGGGGAGGA
TTGGGAAGAGAATAGCAGGCATGCTGGGGAGCGGCCGCAGGAACCCCTAGTGATGGAGTTGGCCACTCCC
TCTCTGCGCGCTCGCTCGCTCACTGAGGCCGGGCGACCAAAGGTCGCCCGACGCCCGGGCTTTGCCCGGG
CGGCCTCAGTGAGCGAGCGAGCGCGCAGCTGCCTGCAGGGGCGCCTGATGCGGTATTTTCTCCTTACGCA
TCTGTGCGGTATTTCACACCGCATA
[142 nt withheld, positions 5766-5907]
C
[141 nt withheld, positions 5909-6049]
CCTTTGACGTTGGAGTCCACGTTCTTT
[37 nt withheld, positions 6077-6113]
ACCCTATCTCGGGCTATTCTTTTGATTTATAAGGGATTTTGCCGATTTCGGCCTATTGGTTAAAAAATGA
GCTGATTTAACAAAAATTTAACGCGAATTTTAACAAAATATTAACGTTTACAATTTTATGGTGCACTCTC
AGTACAATCTGCTCTGATGCCGCATAGTTAAGCCAGCCCCGACACCCGCCAACACCCGCTGACGCGCCCT
GACGGGCTTGTCTGCTCCCGGCATCCGCTTACAGACAAGCTGTGACCGTCTCCGGGAGCTGCATGTGTCA
GAGGTTTTCACCGTCATCACCGAAACGCGCGAGACGAAAGGGCCTCGTGATACGCCTATTTTTATAGGTT
AATGTCATGATAATAATGGTTTCTTAGACGTCAGGTGGCACTTTTCGGGGAAATGTGCGCGGAACCCCTA
TTTGTTTATTTTTCTAAATACATTCAAATATGTATCCGCTCATGAGACAATAACCCTGATAAATGCTTCA
ATAATATTGAAAAAGGAAGAGTATGAGTATTCAACATTTCCGTGTCGCCCTTATTCCCTTTTTTGCGGCA
TTTTGCCTTCCTGTTTTTGCTCACCCAGAAACGCTGGTGAAAGTAAAAGATGCTGAAGATCAGTTGGGTG
CACGAGTGGGTTACATCGAACTGGATCTCAACAGCGGTAAGATCCTTGAGAGTTTTCGCCCCGAAGAACG
TTTTCCAATGATGAGCACTTTTAAAGTTCTGCTATGTGGCGCGGTATTATCCCGTATTGACGCCGGGCAA
GAGCAACTCGGTCGCCGCATACACTATTCTCAGAATGACTTGGTTGAGTACTCACCAGTCACAGAAAAGC
ATCTTACGGATGGCATGACAGTAAGAGAATTATGCAGTGCTGCCATAACCATGAGTGATAACACTGCGGC
CAACTTACTTCTGACAACGATCGGAGGACCGAAGGAGCTAACCGCTTTTTTGCACAACATGGGGGATCAT
GTAACTCGCCTTGATCGTTGGGAACCGGAGCTGAATGAAGCCATACCAAACGACGAGCGTGACACCACGA
TGCCTGTAGCAATGGCAACAACGTTGCGCAAACTATTAACTGGCGAACTACTTACTCTAGCTTCCCGGCA
ACAATTAATAGACTGGATGGAGGCGGATAAAGTTGCAGGACCACTTCTGCGCTCGGCCCTTCCGGCTGGC
TGGTTTATTGCTGATAAATCTGGAGCCGGTGAGCGTGGAAGCCGCGGTATCATTGCAGCACTGGGGCCAG
ATGGTAAGCCCTCCCGTATCGTAGTTATCTACACGACGGGGAGTCAGGCAACTATGGATGAACGAAATAG
ACAGATCGCTGAGATAGGTGCCTCACTGATTAAGCATTGGTAACTGTCAGACCAAGTTTACTCATATATA
CTTTAGATTGATTTAAAACTTCATTTTTAATTTAAAAGGATCTAGGTGAAGATCCTTTTTGATAATCTCA
TGACCAAAATCCCTTAACGTGAGTTTTCGTTCCACTGAGCGTCAGACCCCGTAGAAAAGATCAAAGGATC
TTCTTGAGATCCTTTTTTTCTGCGCGTAATCTGCTGCTTGCAAACAAAAAAACCACCGCTACCAGCGGTG
GTTTGTTTGCCGGATCAAGAGCTACCAACTCTTTTTCCGAAGGTAACTGGCTTCAGCAGAGCGCAGATAC
CAAATACTGTCCTTCTAGTGTAGCCGTAGTTAGGCCACCACTTCAAGAACTCTGTAGCACCGCCTACATA
CCTCGCTCTGCTAATCCTGTTACCAGTGGCTGCTGCCAGTGGCGATAAGTCGTGTCTTACCGGGTTGGAC
TCAAGACGATAGTTACCGGATAAGGCGCAGCGGTCGGGCTGAACGGGGGGTTCGTGCACACAGCCCAGCT
TGGAGCGAACGACCTACACCGAACTGAGATACCTACAGCGTGAGCTATGAGAAAGCGCCACGCTTCCCGA
AGGGAGAAAGGCGGACAGGTATCCGGTAAGCGGCAGGGTCGGAACAGGAGAGCGCACGAGGGAGCTTCCA
GGGGGAAACGCCTGGTATCTTTATAGTCCTGTCGGGTTTCGCCACCTCTGACTTGAGCGTCGATTTTTGT
GATGCTCGTCAGGGGGGCGGAGCCTATGGAAAAACGCCAGCAACGCGGCCTTTTTACGGTTCCTGGCCTT
TTGCTGGCCTTTTGCTCACATGTGAGGGCCTATTTCCCATGATTCCTTCATATTTGCATATACGATACAA
GGCTGTTAGAGAGATAATTGGAATTAATTTGACTGTAAACACAAAGATATTAGTACAAAATACGTGACGT
AGAAAGTAATAATTTCTTGGGTAGTTTGCAGTTTTAAAATTATGTTTTAAAATGGACTATCATATGCTTA
CCGTAACTTGAAAGTATTTCGATTTCTTGGCTTTATATATCTTGTGGAAAGGACGAAACACCGTGAGGAA
AATGGGTGTGGTTTTAGAGCTAGAAATAGCAAGTTAAAATAAGGCTAGTCCGTTATCAACTTGAAAAAGT
GGCACCGAGTCGGTGCTTTTTTGTTTTAGAGCTAGAAATAGCAAGTTAAAATAAGGCTAGTCCGTTTTTA
GCGCGTGCGCCAATTCTGCAGACAAATGGCTCTAGAGGTACCCGTTACATAACTTACGGTAAATGGCCCG
CCTGGCTGACCGCCCAACGACCCCCGCCCATTGACGTCAATAGTAACGCCAATAGGGACTTTCCATTGAC
GTCAATGGGTGGAGTATTTACGGTAAACTGCCCACTTGGCAGTACATCAAGTGTATCATATGCCAAGTAC
GCCCCCTATTGACGTCAATGACGGTAAATGGCCCGCCTGGCATTGTGCCCAGTACATGACCTTATGGGAC
TTTCCTACTTGGCAGTACATCTACGTATTAGTCATCGCTATTACCATGGTCGAGGTGAGCCCCACGTTCT
GCTTCACTCTCCCCATCTCCCCCCCCTCCCCACCCCCAATTTTGTATTTATTTATTTTTTAATTATTTTG
TGCAGCGATGGGGGCGGGGGGGGGGGGGGGGCGCGCGCCAGGCGGGGCGGGGCGGGGCGAGGGGCGGGGC
GGGGCGAGGCGGAGAGGTGCGGCGGCAGCCAATCAGAGCGGCGCGCTCCGAAAGTTTCCTTTTATGGCGA
GGCGGCGGCGGCGGCGGCCCTATAAA
Features (pLannotate 1.2.2; 19 found; start..end, strand, type, name):
     22..250     +  intron         hybrid intron: hybrid between chicken β-actin (CBA) and minute virus of mice (MMV) introns (Gray et al., 2011)
    388..1989    +  CDS            Cas9(N): N-terminal portion of Streptococcus pyogenes Cas9 (Zetsche et al., 2015)
   1990..4488    +  CDS            Cas9(C): C-terminal portion of Streptococcus pyogenes Cas9 (Zetsche et al., 2015)
   4489..4536    +  CDS            nucleoplasmin NLS: bipartite nuclear localization signal from nucleoplasmin
   4606..5319    +  CDS            EGFP: EGFP is a basic (constitutively fluorescent) green fluorescent protein published in 1996, derived from Aequorea victoria. It is reported to be a rapidly-maturing weak dimer with moderate acid sensitivity.
   5353..5464    +  polyA_signal   bGH poly(A) signal: bovine growth hormone polyadenylation signal
   5569..5709    +  repeat_region  AAV2 ITR: inverted terminal repeat of adeno-associated virus serotype 2 inverted
   5714..5765    -  misc_feature   bom (fragment): basis of mobility region from pBR322
   5784..6164    +  rep_origin     M13 ori (sequence partly withheld): M13 bacteriophage origin of replication; arrow indicates direction of (+) strand synthesis
   6240..6289    -  misc_feature   bom (fragment): basis of mobility region from pBR322
   6391..6426    -  CDS            rop (fragment): Rop protein, which maintains plasmids at low copy number; rop
   6521..6625    +  promoter       AmpR promoter: bla
   6626..7486    +  CDS            AmpR: β-lactamase; bla; confers resistance to ampicillin, carbenicillin, and related antibiotics
   7657..8245    +  rep_origin     ori: high-copy-number ColE1/pMB1/pBR322/pUC origin of replication
   8307..8547    +  promoter       U6 promoter: RNA polymerase III promoter for human U6 snRNA
   8574..8649    +  misc_RNA       gRNA scaffold: guide RNA scaffold for the Streptococcus pyogenes CRISPR/Cas9 system
   8656..8699    +  misc_RNA       gRNA scaffold (fragment): guide RNA scaffold for the Streptococcus pyogenes CRISPR/Cas9 system
   8746..9031    +  enhancer       CMV enhancer: human cytomegalovirus immediate early enhancer; contains an 18-bp deletion relative to the standard CMV enhancer
   9033..21      +  promoter       chicken β-actin promoter (across the origin): No description available
