[The description below was written by a language model from this plasmid's Addgene catalogue record and pLannotate feature annotations shown in this document.]
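Description:
PX458_ZNF3_2 is an all-in-one CRISPR/Cas9 plasmid built on the PX458 backbone for transient expression in mammalian cells. It carries a guide RNA directed at the 3' end of the human ZNF3 gene, which encodes a zinc finger protein. The plasmid is about 9.3 kb and is propagated in E. coli from a high-copy ColE1/pUC-type origin under ampicillin selection (AmpR with its bla promoter). The backbone also contains an M13/f1-type phage origin, a single annotated AAV2 ITR, and small bom and rop fragments. All of these appear to be backbone remnants rather than functional delivery elements.

Two expression units make up the payload. A human U6 RNA polymerase III promoter drives the ZNF3-specific spacer, which was inserted by Gibson cloning upstream of the Streptococcus pyogenes gRNA scaffold. The annotation also reports a second, partial scaffold fragment immediately downstream. The second unit uses a hybrid promoter made of the CMV enhancer, the chicken β-actin promoter and a hybrid intron to express S. pyogenes Cas9. The annotation software splits Cas9 into N- and C-terminal portions, but the two are contiguous. Cas9 is followed by a nucleoplasmin nuclear localization signal and EGFP, and the unit ends with a bGH polyadenylation signal. According to the catalogue entry, EGFP is linked to Cas9 through a 2A peptide, which is not separately annotated. This allows the two proteins to be produced from one transcript, so transfected cells can be identified or sorted by green fluorescence.

The depositors describe the plasmid as part of a CRISPR-based system for adding an epitope tag, currently FLAG, to endogenous proteins. In that system, cutting near the 3' end of ZNF3 would presumably promote insertion of the tag from a separately supplied donor, which this record does not describe.
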