Addgene plasmid #72364: PX458_ZNF3_2
Purpose: Encodes gRNA for 3' target of human ZNF3 along with Cas9 with 2A GFP
Depositing lab: Eric Mendenhall & Richard M. Myers. Depositing organization: University of Alabama in Huntsville.
Backbone
  Vector backbone: PX458
  Backbone size w/o insert (bp): 9289
  Vector type: CRISPR
Growth in bacteria
  Bacterial resistance: Ampicillin, 100 μg/mL
  Growth temperature: 37°C
  Growth strain: DH5alpha
  Copy number: High Copy
Gene/Insert
  Gene/Insert name: ZNF3
  gRNA/shRNA sequence: GTGAGGAAAATGGGTGTG
  Species: H. sapiens (human)
  Entrez Gene: ZNF3 (a.k.a. A8-51, HF.12, KOX25, PP838, Zfp113)
  Cloning method: Gibson Cloning
  Sequencing primers: 5′ pBR322ori-F
Terms and licenses: Academic/Nonprofit Terms; Industry Terms: Not Available to Industry
Depositor comments: Note: This plasmid is part of the Mendenhall and Meyers CRISPR-based Tagging system to add a tag (currently using FLAG) to endogenous proteins. Please see https://www.addgene.org/crispr/tagging/ for more details.
How to cite: PX458_ZNF3_2 was a gift from Eric Mendenhall & Richard M. Myers (Addgene plasmid # 72364 ; http://n2t.net/addgene:72364 ; RRID:Addgene_72364)
