>Addgene plasmid #72364 | PX458_ZNF3_2 | addgene partial sequence | sequence record 134645 | pCBhProF2 5'-agggtttaagggatggttgg-3'
GATGACGATAAGATGGCCCCAAAGAAGAAGCGGAAGGTCGGTATCCACGGAGTCCCAGCAGCCGACAAGA
AGTACAGCATCGGCCTGGACATCGGCACCAACTCTGTGGGCTGGGCCGTGATCACCGACGAGTACAAGGT
GCCCAGCAAGAAATTCAAGGTGCTGGGCAACACCGACCGGCACAGCATCAAGAAGAACCTGATCGGAGCC
CTGCTGTTCGACAGCGGCGAAACAGCCGAGGCCACCCGGCTGAAGAGAACCGCCAGAAGAAGATACACCA
GACGGAAGAACCGGATCTGCTATCTGCAAGAGATCTTCAGCAACGAGATGGCCAAGGTGGACGACAGCTT
CTTCCACAGACTGGAAGAGTCCTTCCTGGTGGAAGAGGATAAGAAGCACGAGCGGCACCCCATCTTCGGC
AACATCGTGGACGAGGTGGCCTACCACGAGAAGTACCCCACCATCTACCACCTGAGAAAGAAACTGGTGG
ACAGCACCGACAAGGCCGACCTGCGGCTGATCTATCTGGCCCTGGCCCACATGATCAAGTTCCGGGGCCA
CTTCCTGATCGAGGGCGACCTGAACCCCGACAACAGCGACGTGGACAAGCTGTTCATCCAGCTGGTGCAG
ACCTACAACCAGCTGTTCGAGGAAAACCCCATCAACGCCAGCGGCGTGGACGCCAAGGCCATCCTGTCTG
CCAGACTGAGCAAGAGCAGACGGCTGGAAAATCTGATCGCCCAGCTGCCCGGCGAGAAGA
