>Addgene plasmid #72364 | PX458_ZNF3_2 | addgene partial sequence | sequence record 134646 | pBR322ori-F 5'-GGGAAACGCCTGGTATCTTT-3'
GGCCTTTTTACGGTTCCTGGCCTTTTGCTGGCCTTTTGCTCACATGTGAGGGCCTATTTCCCATGATTCC
TTCATATTTGCATATACGATACAAGGCTGTTAGAGAGATAATTGGAATTAATTTGACTGTAAACACAAAG
ATATTAGTACAAAATACGTGACGTAGAAAGTAATAATTTCTTGGGTAGTTTGCAGTTTTAAAATTATGTT
TTAAAATGGACTATCATATGCTTACCGTAACTTGAAAGTATTTCGATTTCTTGGCTTTATATATCTTGTG
GAAAGGACGAAACACCGTGAGGAAAATGGGTGTGGTTTTAGAGCTAGAAATAGCAAGTTAAAATAAGGCT
AGTCCGTTATCAACTTGAAAAAGTGGCACCGAGTCGGTGCTTTTTTGTTTTA
